Addgene plasmid #69219: pCSDest2-SpCas9-NLS-3XHA-NLS-Zif268
Purpose: Expresses wild type SpCas9 fused to Zif268 in mammalian cells
Depositing lab: Scot Wolfe. Depositing organization: University of Massachusetts, Worcester. Publication: DNA-binding-domain fusions enhance the targeting range and precision of Cas9. Bolukbasi MF, Gupta A, Oikemus S, Derr AG, Garber M, Brodsky MH, Zhu LJ, Wolfe SA. Nat Methods. 2015 Oct 19. doi: 10.1038/nmeth.3624. PubMed 26480473.
Backbone
  Vector backbone: pCSDest2-SpCas9-NLS-3XHA-NLS
  Vector type: Mammalian Expression, CRISPR
Growth in bacteria
  Bacterial resistance: Ampicillin, 100 μg/mL
  Growth temperature: 37°C
  Growth strain: XL1 Blue
  Copy number: Unknown
Gene/Insert
  Gene/Insert name: Zif268
  Species: M. musculus (mouse)
  Insert size (bp): 356
  Entrez Gene: Egr1 (a.k.a. A530045N19Rik, ETR103, Egr-1, Krox-1, Krox-24, Krox24, NGF1-A, NGFI-A, NGFIA, TIS8, Zenk, Zfp-6, Zif268, egr)
  Tag / fusion protein: NLS-3XHA-NLS
  Cloning method: Restriction Enzyme; 5′ cloning site BspEI (not destroyed); 3′ cloning site SnaBI (not destroyed)
  Sequencing primers: 5′ CACAGGGATAAGCCCATCAG; 3′ T3
Terms and licenses: Academic/Nonprofit Terms; Industry Terms: Not Available to Industry
How to cite: pCSDest2-SpCas9-NLS-3XHA-NLS-Zif268 was a gift from Scot Wolfe (Addgene plasmid # 69219 ; http://n2t.net/addgene:69219 ; RRID:Addgene_69219)
