[The description below was written by a language model from this plasmid's Addgene catalogue record and pLannotate feature annotations shown in this document.]
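Description:
pCSDest2-SpCas9-NLS-3XHA-NLS-Zif268 is an 8.7 kb mammalian expression plasmid of the CRISPR class that produces wild-type Streptococcus pyogenes Cas9 fused at its C-terminus to the zinc-finger DNA-binding domain of mouse Zif268 (Egr1). It is built on a pCS-type Gateway destination backbone. In E. coli it replicates from a high-copy ColE1/pUC-type origin and is selected with ampicillin through the β-lactamase gene. An f1 origin is also present, along with remnants of lac promoter/operator, lacI and lacZα sequences carried over from the parental cloning vector.

The expression cassette is driven by the simian cytomegalovirus IE94 enhancer/promoter, which spans the sequence origin, and is terminated by an SV40 polyadenylation signal. An SP6 promoter sits just upstream of the coding region, a typical pCS-vector arrangement that would allow in vitro transcription of the sense strand, though the record does not state this use. T7 (partial) and T3 promoters lie downstream in the opposite orientation. The open reading frame is flanked by attB1 and attB2 sites, indicating assembly by Gateway recombination. It consists of Cas9, then a linker region containing three tandem HA epitopes bracketed, according to the catalogue name, by two nuclear localization signals, and finally the roughly 356 bp Zif268 insert cloned between BspEI and SnaBI sites. The annotation software labels part of this insert as a ZFHD1 fragment, which reflects the Zif268-derived fingers shared with that composite domain. The NLS elements themselves are not annotated in the feature table.

The associated publication is on DNA-binding-domain fusions that enhance the targeting range and precision of Cas9, so this plasmid supplies one such Cas9–zinc-finger fusion, with the HA tags allowing its detection. No guide RNA cassette is annotated, so the guide would have to be supplied separately.
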