Features (pLannotate 1.2.2; 19 found; start..end, strand, type, name):
     37..55      +  promoter       SP6 promoter: promoter for bacteriophage SP6 RNA polymerase
    110..134     +  protein_bind   attB1: mutant version of attB; recombination site for the Gateway® BP reaction BP Clonase™
    144..4247    +  CDS            cas9: CAS9_STRP1 - Also known as csn1 From Streptococcus pyogenes serotype M1.
   4281..4370    +  CDS            3xHA: three tandem HA epitope tags
   4421..4593    +  CDS            ZFHD1 (DNA binding domain) (fragment): composite human DNA-binding domain composed of domains from the transcription factors Zif268 and Oct-1 (Pomerantz et al., 1995)
   4711..4735    -  protein_bind   attB2: mutant version of attB; recombination site for the Gateway® BP reaction BP Clonase™
   4758..4775    -  promoter       T7 promoter (fragment): promoter for bacteriophage T7 RNA polymerase
   4780..4914    -  polyA_signal   SV40 poly(A) signal: SV40 polyadenylation signal
   5027..5045    -  promoter       T3 promoter: promoter for bacteriophage T3 RNA polymerase
   5090..5106    -  protein_bind   lac operator: The lac repressor binds to the lac operator to inhibit transcription in E. coli. This inhibition can be relieved by adding lactose or isopropyl-β-D-thiogalactopyranoside (IPTG). lac repressor encoded by lacI
   5114..5144    -  promoter       lac promoter: promoter for the E. coli lac operon
   5159..5180    -  protein_bind   CAP binding site: CAP binding activates transcription in the presence of cAMP. E. coli catabolite activator protein
   5193..5285    -  CDS            lacI (fragment): lac repressor; lacI; The lac repressor binds to the lac operator to inhibit transcription in E. coli. This inhibition can be relieved by adding lactose or isopropyl-β-D-thiogalactopyranoside (IPTG).
   5468..6056    -  rep_origin     ori: high-copy-number ColE1/pMB1/pBR322/pUC origin of replication
   6227..7087    -  CDS            AmpR: β-lactamase; bla; confers resistance to ampicillin, carbenicillin, and related antibiotics
   7088..7192    -  promoter       AmpR promoter: bla
   7245..7673    -  rep_origin     f1 ori (sequence partly withheld): f1 bacteriophage origin of replication; arrow indicates direction of (+) strand synthesis
   7678..7744    -  CDS            lacZα (fragment): LacZα fragment of β-galactosidase; lacZ fragment
   7747..2       +  promoter       CMV IE94 promoter (across the origin): enhancer/promoter region of simian cytomegalovirus major immediate early transcription unit IE94
>Addgene plasmid #69219 | pCSDest2-SpCas9-NLS-3XHA-NLS-Zif268 | depositor full sequence | sequence record 122241 | pCSDest2-SpCas9-NLS-3XHA-NLS-Zif268 sequence 8729 bps
ACCGCCATTCTGCCTGGGGACGTCGGAGCAAGCTTGATTTAGGTGACACTATAGAATACAAGCTACTTGT
TCTTTTTGCAGGATCCCATCGATTCGAATTCAAGGATCAACAAGTTTGTACAAAAAAGCAGGCTGGCGCC
ACCATGGACAAGAAGTACTCCATTGGGCTCGATATCGGTACCAACAGCGTCGGCTGGGCCGTCATTACGG
ACGAGTACAAGGTGCCGAGCAAAAAATTCAAAGTTCTGGGCAATACCGATCGCCACAGCATAAAGAAGAA
CCTCATTGGAGCCCTCCTGTTCGACTCCGGGGAGACGGCCGAAGCCACGCGGCTCAAAAGAACAGCACGG
CGCAGATATACCCGCAGAAAGAATCGGATCTGCTACCTGCAGGAGATCTTTAGTAATGAGATGGCTAAGG
TGGATGACTCTTTCTTCCATAGGCTGGAGGAGTCCTTTTTGGTGGAGGAGGATAAAAAGCACGAGCGCCA
CCCAATCTTTGGCAATATCGTGGACGAGGTGGCGTACCATGAAAAGTACCCAACCATATATCATCTGAGG
AAGAAGCTGGTAGACAGTACTGATAAGGCTGACTTGCGGTTGATCTATCTCGCGCTGGCGCACATGATCA
AATTTCGGGGACACTTCCTCATCGAGGGGGACCTGAACCCAGACAACAGCGATGTCGACAAACTCTTTAT
CCAACTGGTTCAGACTTACAATCAGCTTTTCGAGGAGAACCCGATCAACGCATCCGGCGTTGACGCCAAA
GCAATCCTGAGCGCTAGGCTGTCCAAATCCCGGCGGCTCGAAAACCTCATCGCACAGCTCCCTGGGGAGA
AGAAGAACGGCCTGTTTGGTAATCTTATCGCCCTGTCACTCGGGCTGACCCCCAACTTTAAATCTAACTT
CGACCTGGCCGAAGATGCCAAGCTGCAACTGAGCAAAGACACCTACGATGATGATCTCGACAATCTGCTG
GCCCAGATCGGCGACCAGTACGCAGACCTTTTTTTGGCGGCAAAGAACCTGTCAGACGCCATTCTGCTGA
GTGATATTCTGCGAGTGAACACGGAGATCACCAAAGCTCCGCTGAGCGCTAGTATGATCAAGCGCTATGA
TGAGCACCACCAAGACTTGACTTTGCTGAAGGCCCTTGTCAGACAGCAACTGCCTGAGAAGTACAAGGAA
ATTTTCTTCGATCAGTCTAAAAATGGCTACGCCGGATACATTGACGGCGGAGCAAGCCAGGAGGAATTTT
ACAAATTTATTAAGCCCATCTTGGAAAAAATGGACGGCACCGAGGAGCTGCTGGTAAAGCTGAACAGAGA
AGATCTGTTGCGCAAACAGCGCACTTTCGACAATGGAAGCATCCCCCACCAGATTCACCTGGGCGAACTG
CACGCTATCCTCAGGCGGCAAGAGGATTTCTACCCCTTTTTGAAAGATAACAGGGAAAAGATTGAGAAAA
TCCTCACATTTCGGATACCCTACTATGTAGGCCCCCTCGCTCGGGGAAATTCCAGATTCGCGTGGATGAC
TCGCAAATCAGAAGAGACCATCACTCCCTGGAACTTCGAGGAAGTCGTGGATAAGGGGGCCTCTGCCCAG
TCCTTCATCGAAAGGATGACTAACTTTGATAAAAATCTGCCTAACGAAAAGGTGCTTCCTAAACACTCTC
TGCTGTACGAGTACTTCACAGTTTATAACGAGCTCACCAAGGTCAAATACGTCACAGAAGGGATGAGAAA
GCCAGCATTCCTGTCTGGAGAGCAGAAGAAAGCTATCGTGGACCTCCTCTTCAAGACGAACCGGAAAGTT
ACCGTGAAACAGCTCAAAGAAGACTATTTCAAAAAGATTGAATGTTTCGACTCTGTTGAAATCAGCGGAG
TGGAGGATCGCTTCAACGCATCCCTGGGAACGTATCACGATCTCCTGAAAATCATTAAAGACAAGGACTT
CCTGGACAATGAGGAGAACGAGGACATTCTTGAGGACATTGTCCTCACCCTTACGTTGTTTGAAGATAGG
GAGATGATTGAAGAACGCTTGAAAACTTACGCTCATCTCTTCGACGACAAAGTCATGAAACAGCTCAAGA
GACGCCGATATACAGGATGGGGGCGGCTGTCAAGAAAACTGATCAATGGCATCCGAGACAAGCAGAGTGG
AAAGACAATCCTGGATTTTCTTAAGTCCGATGGATTTGCCAACCGGAACTTCATGCAGTTGATCCATGAT
GACTCTCTCACCTTTAAGGAGGACATCCAGAAAGCACAAGTTTCTGGCCAGGGGGACAGTCTTCACGAGC
ACATCGCTAATCTTGCAGGTAGCCCAGCTATCAAAAAGGGAATACTGCAGACCGTTAAGGTCGTGGATGA
ACTCGTCAAAGTAATGGGAAGGCATAAGCCCGAGAATATCGTTATCGAGATGGCCCGAGAGAACCAAACT
ACCCAGAAGGGACAGAAGAACAGTAGGGAAAGGATGAAGAGGATTGAAGAGGGTATAAAAGAACTGGGGT
CCCAAATCCTTAAGGAACACCCAGTTGAAAACACCCAGCTTCAGAATGAGAAGCTCTACCTGTACTACCT
GCAGAACGGCAGGGACATGTACGTGGATCAGGAACTGGACATCAACCGGTTGTCCGACTACGACGTGGAT
CATATCGTGCCCCAAAGCTTTCTCAAAGATGATTCTATTGATAATAAAGTGTTGACAAGATCCGATAAAA
ATAGAGGGAAGAGTGATAACGTCCCCTCAGAAGAAGTTGTCAAGAAAATGAAAAATTATTGGCGGCAGCT
GCTGAACGCCAAACTGATCACACAACGGAAGTTCGATAATCTGACTAAGGCTGAACGAGGTGGCCTGTCT
GAGTTGGATAAAGCCGGCTTCATCAAAAGGCAGCTTGTTGAGACACGCCAGATCACCAAGCACGTGGCCC
AAATTCTCGATTCACGCATGAACACCAAGTACGATGAAAATGACAAACTGATTCGAGAGGTGAAAGTTAT
TACTCTGAAGTCTAAGCTGGTCTCAGATTTCAGAAAGGACTTTCAGTTTTATAAGGTGAGAGAGATCAAC
AATTACCACCATGCGCATGATGCCTACCTGAATGCAGTGGTAGGCACTGCACTTATCAAAAAATATCCCA
AGCTGGAATCTGAATTTGTTTACGGAGACTATAAAGTGTACGATGTTAGGAAAATGATCGCAAAGTCTGA
GCAGGAAATAGGCAAGGCCACCGCTAAGTACTTCTTTTACAGCAATATTATGAATTTTTTCAAGACCGAG
ATTACACTGGCCAATGGAGAGATTCGGAAGCGACCACTTATCGAAACAAACGGAGAAACAGGAGAAATCG
TGTGGGACAAGGGTAGGGATTTCGCGACAGTCCGCAAGGTCCTGTCCATGCCGCAGGTGAACATCGTTAA
AAAGACCGAAGTACAGACCGGAGGCTTCTCCAAGGAAAGTATCCTCCCGAAAAGGAACAGCGACAAGCTG
ATCGCACGCAAAAAAGATTGGGACCCCAAGAAATACGGCGGATTCGATTCTCCTACAGTCGCTTACAGTG
TACTGGTTGTGGCCAAAGTGGAGAAAGGGAAGTCTAAAAAACTCAAAAGCGTCAAGGAACTGCTGGGCAT
CACAATCATGGAGCGATCCAGCTTCGAGAAAAACCCCATCGACTTTCTCGAAGCGAAAGGATATAAAGAG
GTCAAAAAAGACCTCATCATTAAGCTGCCCAAGTACTCTCTCTTTGAGCTTGAAAACGGCCGGAAACGAA
TGCTCGCTAGTGCGGGCGAGCTGCAGAAAGGTAACGAGCTGGCACTGCCCTCTAAATACGTTAATTTCTT
GTATCTGGCCAGCCACTATGAAAAGCTCAAAGGGTCTCCCGAAGATAATGAGCAGAAGCAGCTGTTCGTG
GAACAACACAAACACTACCTTGATGAGATCATCGAGCAAATAAGCGAGTTCTCCAAAAGAGTGATCCTCG
CCGACGCTAACCTCGATAAGGTGCTTTCTGCTTACAATAAGCACAGGGATAAGCCCATCAGGGAGCAGGC
AGAAAACATTATCCACTTGTTTACTCTGACCAACTTGGGCGCGCCTGCAGCCTTCAAGTACTTCGACACC
ACCATAGACAGAAAGCGGTACACCTCTACAAAGGAGGTCCTGGACGCCACACTGATTCATCAGTCAATTA
CGGGGCTCTATGAAACAAGAATCGACCTCTCTCAGCTCGGTGGAGACGGCACCGGCGGGCCCAAGAAGAA
GAGGAAGGTATACCCATACGATGTTCCTGACTATGCGGGCTATCCCTATGACGTCCCGGACTATGCAGGA
TCGTATCCTTATGACGTTCCAGATTACGCTGGATCCGCCGCTCCGGCAGCTAAGAAAAAGAAACTGGATT
TCGAATCCGGACGCCCATATGCTTGCCCTGTCGAGTCCTGCGATCGCCGCTTTTCTCGCTCGGATGAGCT
TACCCGCCATATCCGCATCCATACCGGTCAGAAGCCCTTCCAGTGTCGAATCTGCATGCGTAACTTCAGT
CGTAGTGACCACCTTACCACCCACATCCGCACCCACACAGGCGAGAAGCCTTTTGCCTGTGACATTTGTG
GGAGGAAGTTTGCCAGGAGTGATGAACGCAAGAGGCATACCAAAATCCATTTAAGACAGAAGGACTAAGC
GGCCGCCTCGAGATATCTAGACCCAGCTTTCTTGTACAAAGTGGTTGATCCTCTCGAGCCTCTAGAACTA
TAGTGAGTCGTATTACGTAGATCCAGACATGATAAGATACATTGATGAGTTTGGACAAACCACAACTAGA
ATGCAGTGAAAAAAATGCTTTATTTGTGAAATTTGTGATGCTATTGCTTTATTTGTAACCATTATAAGCT
GCAATAAACAAGTTAACAACAACAATTGCATTCATTTTATGTTTCAGGTTCAGGGGGAGGTGTGGGAGGT
TTTTTAATTCGCGGCCGCGGCGCCAATGCATTGGGCCCGGTACCCAGCTTTTGTTCCCTTTAGTGAGGGT
TAATTGCGCGCTTGGCGTAATCATGGTCATAGCTGTTTCCTGTGTGAAATTGTTATCCGCTCACAATTCC
ACACAACATACGAGCCGGAAGCATAAAGTGTAAAGCCTGGGGTGCCTAATGAGTGAGCTAACTCACATTA
ATTGCGTTGCGCTCACTGCCCGCTTTCCAGTCGGGAAACCTGTCGTGCCAGCTGCATTAATGAATCGGCC
AACGCGCGGGGAGAGGCGGTTTGCGTATTGGGCGCTCTTCCGCTTCCTCGCTCACTGACTCGCTGCGCTC
GGTCGTTCGGCTGCGGCGAGCGGTATCAGCTCACTCAAAGGCGGTAATACGGTTATCCACAGAATCAGGG
GATAACGCAGGAAAGAACATGTGAGCAAAAGGCCAGCAAAAGGCCAGGAACCGTAAAAAGGCCGCGTTGC
TGGCGTTTTTCCATAGGCTCCGCCCCCCTGACGAGCATCACAAAAATCGACGCTCAAGTCAGAGGTGGCG
AAACCCGACAGGACTATAAAGATACCAGGCGTTTCCCCCTGGAAGCTCCCTCGTGCGCTCTCCTGTTCCG
ACCCTGCCGCTTACCGGATACCTGTCCGCCTTTCTCCCTTCGGGAAGCGTGGCGCTTTCTCATAGCTCAC
GCTGTAGGTATCTCAGTTCGGTGTAGGTCGTTCGCTCCAAGCTGGGCTGTGTGCACGAACCCCCCGTTCA
GCCCGACCGCTGCGCCTTATCCGGTAACTATCGTCTTGAGTCCAACCCGGTAAGACACGACTTATCGCCA
CTGGCAGCAGCCACTGGTAACAGGATTAGCAGAGCGAGGTATGTAGGCGGTGCTACAGAGTTCTTGAAGT
GGTGGCCTAACTACGGCTACACTAGAAGGACAGTATTTGGTATCTGCGCTCTGCTGAAGCCAGTTACCTT
CGGAAAAAGAGTTGGTAGCTCTTGATCCGGCAAACAAACCACCGCTGGTAGCGGTGGTTTTTTTGTTTGC
AAGCAGCAGATTACGCGCAGAAAAAAAGGATCTCAAGAAGATCCTTTGATCTTTTCTACGGGGTCTGACG
CTCAGTGGAACGAAAACTCACGTTAAGGGATTTTGGTCATGAGATTATCAAAAAGGATCTTCACCTAGAT
CCTTTTAAATTAAAAATGAAGTTTTAAATCAATCTAAAGTATATATGAGTAAACTTGGTCTGACAGTTAC
CAATGCTTAATCAGTGAGGCACCTATCTCAGCGATCTGTCTATTTCGTTCATCCATAGTTGCCTGACTCC
CCGTCGTGTAGATAACTACGATACGGGAGGGCTTACCATCTGGCCCCAGTGCTGCAATGATACCGCGAGA
CCCACGCTCACCGGCTCCAGATTTATCAGCAATAAACCAGCCAGCCGGAAGGGCCGAGCGCAGAAGTGGT
CCTGCAACTTTATCCGCCTCCATCCAGTCTATTAATTGTTGCCGGGAAGCTAGAGTAAGTAGTTCGCCAG
TTAATAGTTTGCGCAACGTTGTTGCCATTGCTACAGGCATCGTGGTGTCACGCTCGTCGTTTGGTATGGC
TTCATTCAGCTCCGGTTCCCAACGATCAAGGCGAGTTACATGATCCCCCATGTTGTGCAAAAAAGCGGTT
AGCTCCTTCGGTCCTCCGATCGTTGTCAGAAGTAAGTTGGCCGCAGTGTTATCACTCATGGTTATGGCAG
CACTGCATAATTCTCTTACTGTCATGCCATCCGTAAGATGCTTTTCTGTGACTGGTGAGTACTCAACCAA
GTCATTCTGAGAATAGTGTATGCGGCGACCGAGTTGCTCTTGCCCGGCGTCAATACGGGATAATACCGCG
CCACATAGCAGAACTTTAAAAGTGCTCATCATTGGAAAACGTTCTTCGGGGCGAAAACTCTCAAGGATCT
TACCGCTGTTGAGATCCAGTTCGATGTAACCCACTCGTGCACCCAACTGATCTTCAGCATCTTTTACTTT
CACCAGCGTTTCTGGGTGAGCAAAAACAGGAAGGCAAAATGCCGCAAAAAAGGGAATAAGGGCGACACGG
AAATGTTGAATACTCATACTCTTCCTTTTTCAATATTATTGAAGCATTTATCAGGGTTATTGTCTCATGA
GCGGATACATATTTGAATGTATTTAGAAAAATAAACAAATAGGGGTTCCGCGCACATTTCCCCGAAAAGT
GCCACCTAAATTGTAAGCGTTAATATTTTGTTAAAATTCGCGTTAAATTTTTGTTAAATCAGCTCATTTT
TTAACCAATAGGCCGAAATCGGCAAAATCCCTTATAAATCAAAAGAATAGACCGAGATAGGGT
[37 nt withheld, positions 7344-7380]
AAAGAACGTGGACTCCAACGTCAAAGG
[49 nt withheld, positions 7408-7456]
T
[91 nt withheld, positions 7458-7548]
G
[124 nt withheld, positions 7550-7673]
CCCATTCGCCATTCAGGCTGCGCAACTGTTGGGAAGGGCGATCGGTGCGGGCCTCTTCGCTATTACGCCA
GTCGACCATAGCCAATTCAATATGGCGTATATGGACTCATGCCAATTCAATATGGTGGATCTGGACCTGT
GCCAATTCAATATGGCGTATATGGACTCGTGCCAATTCAATATGGTGGATCTGGACCCCAGCCAATTCAA
TATGGCGGACTTGGCACCATGCCAATTCAATATGGCGGACTTGGCACTGTGCCAACTGGGGAGGGGTCTA
CTTGGCACGGTGCCAAGTTTGAGGAGGGGTCTTGGCCCTGTGCCAAGTCCGCCATATTGAATTGGCATGG
TGCCAATAATGGCGGCCATATTGGCTATATGCCAGGATCAATATATAGGCAATATCCAATATGGCCCTAT
GCCAATATGGCTATTGGCCAGGTTCAATACTATGTATTGGCCCTATGCCATATAGTATTCCATATATGGG
TTTTCCTATTGACGTAGATAGCCCCTCCCAATGGGCGGTCCCATATACCATATATGGGGCTTCCTAATAC
CGCCCATAGCCACTCCCCCATTGACGTCAATGGTCTCTATATATGGTCTTTCCTATTGACGTCATATGGG
CGGTCCTATTGACGTATATGGCGCCTCCCCCATTGACGTCAATTACGGTAAATGGCCCGCCTGGCTCAAT
GCCCATTGACGTCAATAGGACCACCCACCATTGACGTCAATGGGATGGCTCATTGCCCATTCATATCCGT
TCTCACGCCCCCTATTGACGTCAATGACGGTAAATGGCCCACTTGGCAGTACATCAATATCTATTAATAG
TAACTTGGCAAGTACATTACTATTGGAAGGACGCCAGGGTACATTGGCAGTACTCCCATTGACGTCAATG
GCGGTAAATGGCCCGCGATGGCTGCCAAGTACATCCCCATTGACGTCAATGGGGAGGGGCAATGACGCAA
ATGGGCGTTCCATTGACGTAAATGGGCGGTAGGCGTGCCTAATGGGAGGTCTATATAAGCAATGCTCGTT
TAGGGA
