>Addgene plasmid #69219 | pCSDest2-SpCas9-NLS-3XHA-NLS-Zif268 | addgene partial sequence | sequence record 124463 | EBV-rev 5'-GTGGTTTGTCCAAACTCATC-3'
TATACGACTCACTATAGTTCTAGAGGCTCGAGAGGATCAACCACTTTGTACAAGAAAGCTGGGTCTAGAT
ATCTCGAGGCGGCCGCTTAGTCCTTCTGTCTTAAATGGATTTTGGTATGCCTCTTGCGTTCATCACTCCT
GGCAAACTTCCTCCCACAAATGTCACAGGCAAAAGGCTTCTCGCCTGTGTGGGTGCGGATGTGGGTGGTA
AGGTGGTCACTACGACTGAAGTTACGCATGCAGATTCGACACTGGAAGGGCTTCTGACCGGTATGGATGC
GGATATGGCGGGTAAGCTCATCCGAGCGAGAAAAGCGGCGATCGCAGGACTCGACAGGGCAAGCATATGG
GCGTCCGGATTCGAAATCCAGTTTCTTTTTCTTAGCTGCCGGAGCGGCGGATCCAGCGTAATCTGGAACG
TCATAAGGATACGATCCTGCATAGTCCGGGACGTCATAGGGATAGCCCGCATAGTCAGGAACATCGTATG
GGTATACCTTCCTCTTCTTCTTGGGCCCGCCGGTGCCGTCTCCACCGAGCTGAGAGAGGTCGATTCTTGT
TTCATAGAGCCCCGTAATTGACTGATGAATCAGTGTGGCGTCCAGGACCTCCTTTGTAGAGGTGTACCGC
TTTCTGTCTATGGTGGTGTCGAAGTACTTGAAGGCTGCAGGCGCGCCCAAGTTGGTCAGAGTAAACAAGT
GGATAATGTTTTCTGCCTGCTCCCTGATGGGCTTATCCCTGTGCTTATTGTAAGCAGAAAGCACCTTATC
GAGGTTAGCGTCGGCGAGGATCACTCTTTTGGAGAACTCGCTTATTTGCTCGATGATCTCATCAAGGTAG
TGTTTGTGTTGTTCCACGAACAGCTGCTTCTGCTCATTATCTTCGGGAGACCCTTTGAGCTTTTT
