>Addgene plasmid #69219 | pCSDest2-SpCas9-NLS-3XHA-NLS-Zif268 | addgene partial sequence | sequence record 124465 | SP6 5'-ATTTAGGTGACACTATAG-3'
AGGATCAACAAGTTTGTACAAAAAAGCAGGCTGGCGCCACCATGGACAAGAAGTACTCCATTGGGCTCGA
TATCGGTACCAACAGCGTCGGCTGGGCCGTCATTACGGACGAGTACAAGGTGCCGAGCAAAAAATTCAAA
GTTCTGGGCAATACCGATCGCCACAGCATAAAGAAGAACCTCATTGGAGCCCTCCTGTTCGACTCCGGGG
AGACGGCCGAAGCCACGCGGCTCAAAAGAACAGCACGGCGCAGATATACCCGCAGAAAGAATCGGATCTG
CTACCTGCAGGAGATCTTTAGTAATGAGATGGCTAAGGTGGATGACTCTTTCTTCCATAGGCTGGAGGAG
TCCTTTTTGGTGGAGGAGGATAAAAAGCACGAGCGCCACCCAATCTTTGGCAATATCGTGGACGAGGTGG
CGTACCATGAAAAGTACCCAACCATATATCATCTGAGGAAGAAGCTGGTAGACAGTACTGATAAGGCTGA
CTTGCGGTTGATCTATCTCGCGCTGGCGCACATGATCAAATTTCGGGGACACTTCCTCATCGAGGGGGAC
CTGAACCCAGACAACAGCGATGTC
